Addgene plasmid #190797: PRE-Hsp70BbCas9_1.3
Purpose: aka PRE-Hsp70BbCas9 or 2gypsyPRE-Hsp70Bb-Cas9-T2A-eGFP; heat-shock inducible Cas9-T2A-eGFP expression regulated by upstream Polycomb response elements with two gypsy insulator elements. Final product
Depositing lab: Omar Akbari. Depositing organization: University of California, San Diego (UCSD). Publication: Polycomb response elements reduce leaky expression of Cas9 under temperature-inducible Hsp70Bb promoter in Drosophila melanogaster. Warsinger-Pepe N, Chang C, Desroberts CR, Akbari OS. G3 (Bethesda). 2023 Apr 11;13(4):jkad024. doi: 10.1093/g3journal/jkad024. PubMed 36705519.
Backbone
  Vector backbone: AttB with mini-white
  Total vector size (bp): 16870
  Vector type: Insect Expression
Growth in bacteria
  Bacterial resistance: Ampicillin, 100 μg/mL
  Growth temperature: 37°C
  Growth strain: NEB Stable
  Growth instructions: Follow the same growth instructions as indicated for Addgene plasmid #122486
  Copy number: Low Copy
Gene/Insert
  Gene/Insert name: 2gypsyPRE-Hsp70Bb-Cas9-T2A-eGFP
  Species: D. melanogaster (fly)
Terms and licenses: Academic/Nonprofit Terms; Industry Terms: Not Available to Industry
Depositor comments: Depositor recommends running a restriction digest to verify the correct size of the poly PREs, as indicated in the “Cloning and storage of PRExpress plasmid" document for Addgene plasmid #122486: https://www.addgene.org/122486/.
How to cite: PRE-Hsp70BbCas9_1.3 was a gift from Omar Akbari (Addgene plasmid # 190797 ; http://n2t.net/addgene:190797 ; RRID:Addgene_190797)
