[The description below was written by a language model from this plasmid's Addgene catalogue record and pLannotate feature annotations shown in this document.]
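Description:
PRE-Hsp70BbCas9_1.3 (also called 2gypsyPRE-Hsp70Bb-Cas9-T2A-eGFP) is a 16.9 kb insect expression plasmid for making transgenic Drosophila melanogaster that carry a tightly controlled, heat-shock-inducible Cas9. It is built on an attB/mini-white backbone. The φC31 attB site allows integrase-mediated insertion into a genomic attP docking site, and the mini-white gene provides an eye-colour marker for identifying transformants. A loxP site lies just downstream of mini-white. In bacteria the plasmid is maintained through a ColE1/pUC-type origin and selected with ampicillin via AmpR. The catalogue nonetheless lists it as low copy and specifies a recombination-tolerant strain, consistent with the depositor's caution that the repeated PRE array should be checked for correct size. Remnants of a phagemid cloning backbone are also present: an f1 ori, lacZα and lac promoter fragments, and T7 and T3 promoters.

The payload is Streptococcus pyogenes Cas9 carrying a nucleoplasmin NLS, followed by eGFP. According to the record the two are linked by a T2A peptide, so both proteins come from one transcript and fluorescence reports Cas9 expression. The T2A itself is not annotated in the feature table. Transcription is driven by the Drosophila hsp70Bb promoter. The record places Polycomb response elements upstream of this promoter. They are not annotated either, but presumably occupy the roughly 2.7 kb unannotated interval between the second gypsy insulator and the promoter. The PREs are intended to recruit Polycomb silencing and reduce leaky Cas9 expression at non-inducing temperatures. Two gypsy insulators flank mini-white, which would separate the marker from the PRE-regulated cassette. A baculovirus P74 fragment annotated after eGFP probably reflects a viral 3′ UTR/terminator region. The depositor describes the construct as the final product of its series.
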