Features (pLannotate 1.2.2; 23 found; start..end, strand, type, name):
     30..458     -  rep_origin     f1 ori (sequence partly withheld): f1 bacteriophage origin of replication; arrow indicates direction of (+) strand synthesis
    463..620     -  CDS            lacZα (fragment): LacZα fragment of β-galactosidase; lacZ fragment
    623..641     +  promoter       T7 promoter: promoter for bacteriophage T7 RNA polymerase
    666..859     +  gene           mini-white (fragment): white; This modified version of the white gene lacks part of the first intron.
    866..1251    -  protein_bind   gypsy insulator: chromatin insulator from Drosophila Su(Hw), CP190, and Mod(mdg4)67.2
   1264..5193    +  gene           mini-white: white; This modified version of the white gene lacks part of the first intron.
   5200..5233    -  protein_bind   loxP: Cre-mediated recombination occurs in the 8-bp core sequence (GCATACAT). Cre recombinase
   5294..5679    -  protein_bind   gypsy insulator: chromatin insulator from Drosophila Su(Hw), CP190, and Mod(mdg4)67.2
   8379..8617    +  promoter       hsp70 promoter: Drosophila melanogaster hsp70Bb promoter
   8748..10349   +  CDS            Cas9(N): N-terminal portion of Streptococcus pyogenes Cas9 (Zetsche et al., 2015)
  10350..12848   +  CDS            Cas9(C): C-terminal portion of Streptococcus pyogenes Cas9 (Zetsche et al., 2015)
  12849..12896   +  CDS            nucleoplasmin NLS: bipartite nuclear localization signal from nucleoplasmin
  12951..13670   +  CDS            EGFP: the original enhanced GFP (Yang et al., 1996) mammalian codon-optimized
  13698..14354   -  CDS            P74 (fragment): PIF0_NPVAC - Experimental evidence at protein level: Swiss-Prot protein existence level 1. Plays an essential role for oral infectivity of occlusion- derived virus (ODV) and functions also in host midgut attachment and fusion by binding to a specific host receptor. From Autographa californica nuclear polyhedrosis virus (AcMNPV).
  14394..14463   +  protein_bind   attB: attB site for the φC31 integrase (Groth et al., 2000) phage φC31 integrase
  14682..14700   -  promoter       T3 promoter: promoter for bacteriophage T3 RNA polymerase
  14743..14765   -  protein_bind   lac operator (fragment): The lac repressor binds to the lac operator to inhibit transcription in E. coli. This inhibition can be relieved by adding lactose or isopropyl-β-D-thiogalactopyranoside (IPTG). lac repressor encoded by lacI
  14769..14799   -  promoter       lac promoter: promoter for the E. coli lac operon
  14814..14835   -  protein_bind   CAP binding site: CAP binding activates transcription in the presence of cAMP. E. coli catabolite activator protein
  14848..14940   -  CDS            lacI (fragment): lac repressor; lacI; The lac repressor binds to the lac operator to inhibit transcription in E. coli. This inhibition can be relieved by adding lactose or isopropyl-β-D-thiogalactopyranoside (IPTG).
  15123..15711   -  rep_origin     ori: high-copy-number ColE1/pMB1/pBR322/pUC origin of replication
  15882..16742   -  CDS            AmpR: β-lactamase; bla; confers resistance to ampicillin, carbenicillin, and related antibiotics
  16743..16847   -  promoter       AmpR promoter: bla
>Addgene plasmid #190797 | PRE-Hsp70BbCas9_1.3 | addgene full sequence | sequence record 376572 | Addgene NGS Result
CTAAATTGTAAGCGTTAATATTTTGTTAAAATTCGCGTTAAATTTTTGTTAAATCAGCTCATTTTTTAAC
CAATAGGCCGAAATCGGCAAAATCCCTTATAAATCAAAAGAATAGACCGAGATAGGGT
[37 nt withheld, positions 129-165]
AAAGAACGTGGACTCCAACGTCAAAGG
[49 nt withheld, positions 193-241]
T
[91 nt withheld, positions 243-333]
G
[124 nt withheld, positions 335-458]
CCCATTCGCCATTCAGGCTGCGCAACTGTTGGGAAGGGCGATCGGTGCGGGCCTCTTCGCTATTACGCCA
GCTGGCGAAAGGGGGATGTGCTGCAAGGCGATTAAGTTGGGTAACGCCAGGGTTTTCCCAGTCACGACGT
TGTAAAACGACGGCCAGTGAATTGTAATACGACTCACTATAGGGCGAATTGGGTACGTACCGGGCCCCTA
GTATGTATGTAAGTTAATAAAACCCATTTTTGCGGAAAGTAGATAAAAAAAACATTTTTTTTTTTTACTG
CACTGGATATCATTGAACTTATCTGATCAGTTTTAAATTTACTTCGATCCAAGGGTATTTGATGTACCAG
GTTCTTTCGATTACCTCTCACTCAAAATGACATTCCACTCAAAGTCAGCGCGGCCGCAATTGATCGGCTA
AATGGTATGGCAAGAAAAGGTATGCAATATAATAATCTTTTATTGGGTATGCAACGAAAATTTGTTTCGT
CAACGTATGCAATATTTTTTATTAAAAGAGGGTATGCAATGTATTTTATTAAAAACGGGTATGCAATATA
ATAATCTTTTATTGGGTATGCAACGAAAATTTGTTTCGTCAAAGTATGCAATATTTTTTATTAAAAGAGG
GTATGCAATGTATTTTATTAAAAACGGGTATGCAATAAAAAATTATTTGGTTTCTCTAAAAAGTATGCAG
CACTTATTTTTTGATAAGGTATGCAACAAAATTTTACTTTGCCGAAAATATGCAATGTTTTTGCGAATAA
ATTCAACGCACACTTATTACGTGACCTGCAGGCATGCGCTGTTTGCCTCCTTCTCTGTCCACAGAAATAT
CGCCGTCTCTTTCGCCGCTGCGTCCGCTATCTCTTTCGCCACCGTTTGTAGCGTTACGTAGCGTCAATGT
CCGCCTTCAGTTGCATTTTGTCAGCGGTTTCGTGACGAAGCTCCAAGCGGTTTACGCCATCAATTAAACA
CAAAGTGCTGTGCCAAAACTCCTCTCGCTTCTTATTTTTGTTTGTTTTTTGAGTGATTGGGGTGGTGATT
GGTTTTGGGTGGGTAAGCAGGGGAAAGTGTGAAAAATCCCGGCAATGGGCCAAGAGGATCAGGAGCTATT
AATTCGCGGAGGCAGCAAACACCCATCTGCCGAGCATCTGAACAATGTGAGTAGTACATGTGCATACATC
TTAAGTTCACTTGATCTATAGGAACTGCGATTGCAACATCAAATTGTCTGCGGCGTGAGAACTGCGACCC
ACAAAAATCCCAAACCGCAATTGCACAAACAAATAGTGACACGAAACAGATTATTCTGGTAGCTGTTCTC
GCTATATAAGACAATTTTTGAGATCATATCATGATCAAGACATCTAAAGGCATTCATTTTCGACTATATT
CTTTTTTACAAAAAATATAACAACCAGATATTTTAAGCTGATCCTAGATGCACAAAAAATAAATAAAAGT
ATAAACCTACTTCGTAGGATACTTCGGGGTACTTTTTGTTCGGGGTTAGATGAGCATAACGCTTGTAGTT
GATATTTGAGATCCCCTATCATTGCAGGGTGACAGCGGAGCGGCTTCGCAGAGCTGCATTAACCAGGGCT
TCGGGCAGGCCAAAAACTACGGCACGCTCCGGCCACCCAGTCCGCCGGAGGACTCCGGTTCAGGGAGCGG
CCAACTAGCCGAGAACCTCACCTATGCCTGGCACAATATGGACATCTTTGGGGCGGTCAATCAGCCGGGC
TCCGGATGGCGGCAGCTGGTCAACCGGACACGCGGACTATTCTGCAACGAGCGACACATACCGGCGCCCA
GGAAACATTTGCTCAAGAACGGTGAGTTTCTATTCGCAGTCGGCTGATCTGTGTGAAATCTTAATAAAGG
GTCCAATTACCAATTTGAAACTCAGTTTGCGGCGTGGCCTATCCGGGCGAACTTTTGGCCGTGATGGGCA
GTTCCGGTGCCGGAAAGACGACCCTGCTGAATGCCCTTGCCTTTCGATCGCCGCAGGGCATCCAAGTATC
GCCATCCGGGATGCGACTGCTCAATGGCCAACCTGTGGACGCCAAGGAGATGCAGGCCAGGTGCGCCTAT
GTCCAGCAGGATGACCTCTTTATCGGCTCCCTAACGGCCAGGGAACACCTGATTTTCCAAGCCATGGTGC
GGATGCCACGACATCTGACCTATCGGCAGCGAGTGGCCCGCGTGGATCAGGTGATCCAGGAGCTTTCGCT
CAGCAAATGTCAGCACACGATCATCGGTGTGCCCGGCAGGGTGAAAGGTCTGTCCGGCGGAGAAAGGAAG
CGTCTGGCATTCGCCTCCGAGGCTCTAACCGATCCGCCGCTTCTGATCTGCGATGAGCCCACCTCCGGAC
TGGACTCCTTTACCGCCCACAGCGTCGTCCAGGTGCTGAAGAAGCTGTCGCAGAAGGGCAAGACCGTCAT
CCTGACCATTCATCAGCCGTCTTCCGAGCTGTTTGAGCTCTTTGACAAGATCCTTCTGATGGCCGAGGGC
AGGGTAGCTTTCTTGGGCACTCCCAGCGAAGCCGTCGACTTCTTTTCCTAGTGAGTTCGATGTGTTTATT
AAGGGTATCTAGTATTACATAACATCTCAACTCCTATCCAGCGTGGGTGCCCAGTGTCCTACCAACTACA
ATCCGGCGGACTTTTACGTACAGGTGTTGGCCGTTGTGCCCGGACGGGAGATCGAGTCCCGTGATCGGAT
CGCCAAGATATGCGACAATTTTGCCATTAGCAAAGTAGCCCGGGATATGGAGCAGTTGTTGGCCACCAAA
AATCTGGAGAAGCCACTGGAGCAGCCGGAGAATGGGTACACCTACAAGGCCACCTGGTTCATGCAGTTCC
GGGCGGTCCTGTGGCGATCCTGGCTGTCGGTGCTCAAGGAACCACTCCTCGTAAAAGTGCGACTTATTCA
GACAACGGTGAGTGGTTCCAGTGGAAACAAATGATATAACGCTTACAATTCTTGGAAACAAATTCGCTAG
ATTTTAGATAGAATTGCCTGATTCCACACCCTTCTTAGTTTTTTTCAATGAGATGTATAGTTTATAGTTT
TGCAGAAGATAAATAAATTTCATTTAACTCGCGAATATTAATGAGATGCGAGTAACATTTTAATTTGCAG
ATGGTTGCCATCTTGATTGGCCTCATCTTTTTGGGCCAACAACTCACGCAAGTGGGTGTGATGAATATCA
ACGGAGCCATCTTCCTCTTCCTGACCAACATGACCTTTCAAAACGTCTTTGCCACGATAAATGTAAGTCA
TGTTTAGAATACATTTGCATTTCAATAATTTACTAACTTTCTAATGAATCGATTCGATTTAGGTGTTCAC
CTCAGAGCTGCCAGTTTTTATGAGGGAGGCCCGAAGTCGACTTTATCGCTGTGACACATACTTTCTGGGC
AAAACGATTGCCGAATTGCCGCTTTTTCTCACAGTGCCACTGGTCTTCACGGCGATTGCCTATCCGATGA
TCGGACTGCGGGCCGGAGTGCTGCACTTCTTCAACTGCCTGGCGCTGGTCACTCTGGTGGCCAATGTGTC
AACGTCCTTCGGATATCTAATATCCTGCGCCAGCTCCTCGACCTCGATGGCGCTGTCTGTGGGTCCGCCG
GTTATCATACCATTCCTGCTCTTTGGCGGCTTCTTCTTGAACTCGGGCTCGGTGCCAGTATACCTCAAAT
GGTTGTCGTACCTCTCATGGTTCCGTTACGCCAACGAGGGTCTGCTGATTAACCAATGGGCGGACGTGGA
GCCGGGCGAAATTAGCTGCACATCGTCGAACACCACGTGCCCCAGTTCGGGCAAGGTCATCCTGGAGACG
CTTAACTTCTCCGCCGCCGATCTGCCGCTGGACTACGTGGGTCTGGCCATTCTCATCGTGAGCTTCCGGG
TGCTCGCATATCTGGCTCTAAGACTTCGGGCCCGACGCAAGGAGTAGCCGACATATATCCGAAATAACTG
CTTGTTTTTTTTTTTTACCATTATTACCATCGTGTTTACTGTTTATTGCCCCCTCAAAAAGCTAATGTAA
TTATATTTGTGCCAATAAAAACAAGATATGACCTATAGAATACAAGTATTTCCCCTTCGAACATCCCCAC
AAGTAGACTTTGGATTTGTCTTCTAACCAAAAGACTTACACACCTGCATACCTTACATCAAAAACTCGTT
TATCGCTACATAAAACACCGGGATATATTTTTTATATACATACTTTTCAAATCGCGCGCCCTCTTCATAA
TTCACCTCCACCACACCACGTTTCGTAGTTGCTCTTTCGCTGTCTCCCACCCGCTCTCCGCAACACATTC
ACCTTTTGTTCGACGACCTTGGAGCGACTGTCGTTAGTTCCGCGCGATTCGGTTCGCTCAAATGGTTCCG
AGTGGTTCATTTCGTCTCAATAGAAATTAGTAATAAATATTTGTATGTACAATTTATTTGCTCCAATATA
TTTGTATATATTTCCCTCACAGCTATATTTATTCTAATTTAATATTATGACTTTTTAAGGTAATTTTTTG
TGACCTGTTCGGAGTGATTAGCGTTACAATTTGAACTGAAAGTGACATCCAGTGTTTGTTCCTTGTGTAG
ATGCATCTCAAAAAAATGGTGGGCATAATAGTGTTGTTTATATATATCAAAAATAACAACTATAATAATA
AGAATACATTTAATTTAGAAAATGCTTGGATTTCACTGGAACTAGGCTAGCATAACTTCGTATAATGTAT
GCTATACGAAGTTATGCTAGCGGATCCCTCCGTTGTATGTTGTAGCGTCTGTGAAGCGTCCTACTCCTAA
GGTACAATTGATCGGCTAAATGGTATGGCAAGAAAAGGTATGCAATATAATAATCTTTTATTGGGTATGC
AACGAAAATTTGTTTCGTCAACGTATGCAATATTTTTTATTAAAAGAGGGTATGCAATGTATTTTATTAA
AAACGGGTATGCAATATAATAATCTTTTATTGGGTATGCAACGAAAATTTGTTTCGTCAAAGTATGCAAT
ATTTTTTATTAAAAGAGGGTATGCAATGTATTTTATTAAAAACGGGTATGCAATAAAAAATTATTTGGTT
TCTCTAAAAAGTATGCAGCACTTATTTTTTGATAAGGTATGCAACAAAATTTTACTTTGCCGAAAATATG
CAATGTTTTTGCGAATAAATTCAACGCACACTTATTACGTGAGGTACCCTACTAGTGCCATTGCTACAGG
CATCGTTGCCCGACATTTTGCCCTCCGGTTCCCAACGATCAACTGCAGAGGCAGCGACTGCGCCGCGACT
GCGGAGAGAGGGAGAGATACGGTTAGCCTTCTCGCTCGGATCGCTCTCGCTTTACGGCGCAGCCATTATG
GTGCGCGTAGTCTTATCTGTATCTCGCTCTTACGCACGTCAGACTTGGAATAGCCCTCTCTCTTTTTGAG
TTATCGGCACTTTGGTTCTGCCGTTATGGCGGCATCGTGGTGTCACGCTCTATATAAACATGGACCGCAG
TTTGAGCTAGTGCCATTGCTACAGGCATCGTTGCCCGACATTTTGCCCTCCGGTTCCCAACGATCAACTG
CAGAGGCAGCGACTGCGCCGCGACTGCGGAGAGAGGGAGAGATACGGTTAGCCTTCTCGCTCGGATCGCT
CTCGCTTTACGGCGCAGCCATTATGGTGCGCGTAGTCTTATCTGTATCTCGCTCTTACGCACGTCAGACT
TGGAATAGCCCTCTCTCTTTTTGAGTTATCGGCACTTTGGTTCTGCCGTTATGGCGGCATCGTGGTGTCA
CGCTCTATATAAACATGGACCGCAGTTTGAGCTAGTGCCATTGCTACAGGCATCGTTGCCCGACATTTTG
CCCTCCGGTTCCCAACGATCAACTGCAGAGGCAGCGACTGCGCCGCGACTGCGGAGAGAGGGAGAGATAC
GGTTAGCCTTCTCGCTCGGATCGCTCTCGCTTTACGGCGCAGCCATTATGGTGCGCGTAGTCTTATCTGT
ATCTCGCTCTTACGCACGTCAGACTTGGAATAGCCCTCTCTCTTTTTGAGTTATCGGCACTTTGGTTCTG
CCGTTATGGCGGCATCGTGGTGTCACGCTCTATATAAACATGGACCGCAGTTTGAGCTAGTGCCATTGCT
ACAGGCATCGTTGCCCGACATTTTGCCCTCCGGTTCCCAACGATCAACTGCAGAGGCAGCGACTGCGCCG
CGACTGCGGAGAGAGGGAGAGATACGGTTAGCCTTCTCGCTCGGATCGCTCTCGCTTTACGGCGCAGCCA
TTATGGTGCGCGTAGTCTTATCTGTATCTCGCTCTTACGCACGTCAGACTTGGAATAGCCCTCTCTCTTT
TTGAGTTATCGGCACTTTGGTTCTGCCGTTATGGCGGCATCGTGGTGTCACGCTCTATATAAACATGGAC
CGCAGTTTGAGCTAGTGCCATTGCTACAGGCATCGTTGCCCGACATTTTGCCCTCCGGTTCCCAACGATC
AACTGCAGAGGCAGCGACTGCGCCGCGACTGCGGAGAGAGGGAGAGATACGGTTAGCCTTCTCGCTCGGA
TCGCTCTCGCTTTACGGCGCAGCCATTATGGTGCGCGTAGTCTTATCTGTATCTCGCTCTTACGCACGTC
AGACTTGGAATAGCCCTCTCTCTTTTTGAGTTATCGGCACTTTGGTTCTGCCGTTATGGCGGCATCGTGG
TGTCACGCTCTATATAAACATGGACCGCAGTTTGAGCTAGTGCCATTGCTACAGGCATCGTTGCCCGACA
TTTTGCCCTCCGGTTCCCAACGATCAACTGCAGAGGCAGCGACTGCGCCGCGACTGCGGAGAGAGGGAGA
GATACGGTTAGCCTTCTCGCTCGGATCGCTCTCGCTTTACGGCGCAGCCATTATGGTGCGCGTAGTCTTA
TCTGTATCTCGCTCTTACGCACGTCAGACTTGGAATAGCCCTCTCTCTTTTTGAGTTATCGGCACTTTGG
TTCTGCCGTTATGGCGGCATCGTGGTGTCACGCTCTATATAAACATGGACCGCAGTTTGAGCTAGTGCCA
TTGCTACAGGCATCGTTGCCCGACATTTTGCCCTCCGGTTCCCAACGATCAACTGCAGAGGCAGCGACTG
CGCCGCGACTGCGGAGAGAGGGAGAGATACGGTTAGCCTTCTCGCTCGGATCGCTCTCGCTTTACGGCGC
AGCCATTATGGTGCGCGTAGTCTTATCTGTATCTCGCTCTTACGCACGTCAGACTTGGAATAGCCCTCTC
TCTTTTTGAGTTATCGGCACTTTGGTTCTGCCGTTATGGCGGCATCGTGGTGTCACGCTCTATATAAACA
TGGACCGCAGTTTGAGCTAGTGCCATTGCTACAGGCATCGTTGCCCGACATTTTGCCCTCCGGTTCCCAA
CGATCAACTGCAGAGGCAGCGACTGCGCCGCGACTGCGGAGAGAGGGAGAGATACGGTTAGCCTTCTCGC
TCGGATCGCTCTCGCTTTACGGCGCAGCCATTATGGTGCGCGTAGTCTTATCTGTATCTCGCTCTTACGC
ACGTCAGACTTGGAATAGCCCTCTCTCTTTTTGAGTTATCGGCACTTTGGTTCTGCCGTTATGGCGGCAT
CGTGGTGTCACGCTCTATATAAACATGGACCGCAGTTTGAGCATGACTTGAAGCACAACTTACCTAAGCC
ATGACAGCCTCCTGTCGTGTATCACTGACAGCTCGACTCTCTACGATATCTAAGCTGATCTCGAGTCGAG
AAATTTCTCTGGCCGTTATTCGTTATTCTCTCTTTTCTTTTTGGGTCTCTCCCTCTCTGCACTAATGCTC
TCTCACTCTGTCACACAGTAAACGGCATACTGCTCTCGTTGGTTCGAGAGAGCGCGCCTCGAATGTTCGC
GAAAAGAGCGCCGGAGTATAAATAGAGGCGCTTCGTCTACGGAGCGACAATTCAATTCAAACAAGCAAAG
TGAACACGTCGCTAAGCGAAAGCTAAGCAAATAAACAAGCGCAGCTGAACAAGCTAAACAATCTGCAGTA
AAGTGCAAGTTAAAGTGAATCAATTAAAAGTAACCAGCAACCAAGTAAATCAACTGCAACTACTGAAATC
TGCCAAGAAGTAATTATTGAATACAAGAAGAGAACTCTGTTTAAACAAAATGGACTATAAGGACCACGAC
GGAGACTACAAGGATCATGATATTGATTACAAAGACGATGACGATAAGATGGCCCCAAAGAAGAAGCGGA
AGGTCGGTATCCACGGAGTCCCAGCAGCCGACAAGAAGTACAGCATCGGCCTGGACATCGGCACCAACTC
TGTGGGCTGGGCCGTGATCACCGACGAGTACAAGGTGCCCAGCAAGAAATTCAAGGTGCTGGGCAACACC
GACCGGCACAGCATCAAGAAGAACCTGATCGGAGCCCTGCTGTTCGACAGCGGCGAAACAGCCGAGGCCA
CCCGGCTGAAGAGAACCGCCAGAAGAAGATACACCAGACGGAAGAACCGGATCTGCTATCTGCAAGAGAT
CTTCAGCAACGAGATGGCCAAGGTGGACGACAGCTTCTTCCACAGACTGGAAGAGTCCTTCCTGGTGGAA
GAGGATAAGAAGCACGAGCGGCACCCCATCTTCGGCAACATCGTGGACGAGGTGGCCTACCACGAGAAGT
ACCCCACCATCTACCACCTGAGAAAGAAACTGGTGGACAGCACCGACAAGGCCGACCTGCGGCTGATCTA
TCTGGCCCTGGCCCACATGATCAAGTTCCGGGGCCACTTCCTGATCGAGGGCGACCTGAACCCCGACAAC
AGCGACGTGGACAAGCTGTTCATCCAGCTGGTGCAGACCTACAACCAGCTGTTCGAGGAAAACCCCATCA
ACGCCAGCGGCGTGGACGCCAAGGCCATCCTGTCTGCCAGACTGAGCAAGAGCAGACGGCTGGAAAATCT
GATCGCCCAGCTGCCCGGCGAGAAGAAGAATGGCCTGTTCGGAAACCTGATTGCCCTGAGCCTGGGCCTG
ACCCCCAACTTCAAGAGCAACTTCGACCTGGCCGAGGATGCCAAACTGCAGCTGAGCAAGGACACCTACG
ACGACGACCTGGACAACCTGCTGGCCCAGATCGGCGACCAGTACGCCGACCTGTTTCTGGCCGCCAAGAA
CCTGTCCGACGCCATCCTGCTGAGCGACATCCTGAGAGTGAACACCGAGATCACCAAGGCCCCCCTGAGC
GCCTCTATGATCAAGAGATACGACGAGCACCACCAGGACCTGACCCTGCTGAAAGCTCTCGTGCGGCAGC
AGCTGCCTGAGAAGTACAAAGAGATTTTCTTCGACCAGAGCAAGAACGGCTACGCCGGCTACATTGACGG
CGGAGCCAGCCAGGAAGAGTTCTACAAGTTCATCAAGCCCATCCTGGAAAAGATGGACGGCACCGAGGAA
CTGCTCGTGAAGCTGAACAGAGAGGACCTGCTGCGGAAGCAGCGGACCTTCGACAACGGCAGCATCCCCC
ACCAGATCCACCTGGGAGAGCTGCACGCCATTCTGCGGCGGCAGGAAGATTTTTACCCATTCCTGAAGGA
CAACCGGGAAAAGATCGAGAAGATCCTGACCTTCCGCATCCCCTACTACGTGGGCCCTCTGGCCAGGGGA
AACAGCAGATTCGCCTGGATGACCAGAAAGAGCGAGGAAACCATCACCCCCTGGAACTTCGAGGAAGTGG
TGGACAAGGGCGCTTCCGCCCAGAGCTTCATCGAGCGGATGACCAACTTCGATAAGAACCTGCCCAACGA
GAAGGTGCTGCCCAAGCACAGCCTGCTGTACGAGTACTTCACCGTGTATAACGAGCTGACCAAAGTGAAA
TACGTGACCGAGGGAATGAGAAAGCCCGCCTTCCTGAGCGGCGAGCAGAAAAAGGCCATCGTGGACCTGC
TGTTCAAGACCAACCGGAAAGTGACCGTGAAGCAGCTGAAAGAGGACTACTTCAAGAAAATCGAGTGCTT
CGACTCCGTGGAAATCTCCGGCGTGGAAGATCGGTTCAACGCCTCCCTGGGCACATACCACGATCTGCTG
AAAATTATCAAGGACAAGGACTTCCTGGACAATGAGGAAAACGAGGACATTCTGGAAGATATCGTGCTGA
CCCTGACACTGTTTGAGGACAGAGAGATGATCGAGGAACGGCTGAAAACCTATGCCCACCTGTTCGACGA
CAAAGTGATGAAGCAGCTGAAGCGGCGGAGATACACCGGCTGGGGCAGGCTGAGCCGGAAGCTGATCAAC
GGCATCCGGGACAAGCAGTCCGGCAAGACAATCCTGGATTTCCTGAAGTCCGACGGCTTCGCCAACAGAA
ACTTCATGCAGCTGATCCACGACGACAGCCTGACCTTTAAAGAGGACATCCAGAAAGCCCAGGTGTCCGG
CCAGGGCGATAGCCTGCACGAGCACATTGCCAATCTGGCCGGCAGCCCCGCCATTAAGAAGGGCATCCTG
CAGACAGTGAAGGTGGTGGACGAGCTCGTGAAAGTGATGGGCCGGCACAAGCCCGAGAACATCGTGATCG
AAATGGCCAGAGAGAACCAGACCACCCAGAAGGGACAGAAGAACAGCCGCGAGAGAATGAAGCGGATCGA
AGAGGGCATCAAAGAGCTGGGCAGCCAGATCCTGAAAGAACACCCCGTGGAAAACACCCAGCTGCAGAAC
GAGAAGCTGTACCTGTACTACCTGCAGAATGGGCGGGATATGTACGTGGACCAGGAACTGGACATCAACC
GGCTGTCCGACTACGATGTGGACCATATCGTGCCTCAGAGCTTTCTGAAGGACGACTCCATCGACAACAA
GGTGCTGACCAGAAGCGACAAGAACCGGGGCAAGAGCGACAACGTGCCCTCCGAAGAGGTCGTGAAGAAG
ATGAAGAACTACTGGCGGCAGCTGCTGAACGCCAAGCTGATTACCCAGAGAAAGTTCGACAATCTGACCA
AGGCCGAGAGAGGCGGCCTGAGCGAACTGGATAAGGCCGGCTTCATCAAGAGACAGCTGGTGGAAACCCG
GCAGATCACAAAGCACGTGGCACAGATCCTGGACTCCCGGATGAACACTAAGTACGACGAGAATGACAAG
CTGATCCGGGAAGTGAAAGTGATCACCCTGAAGTCCAAGCTGGTGTCCGATTTCCGGAAGGATTTCCAGT
TTTACAAAGTGCGCGAGATCAACAACTACCACCACGCCCACGACGCCTACCTGAACGCCGTCGTGGGAAC
CGCCCTGATCAAAAAGTACCCTAAGCTGGAAAGCGAGTTCGTGTACGGCGACTACAAGGTGTACGACGTG
CGGAAGATGATCGCCAAGAGCGAGCAGGAAATCGGCAAGGCTACCGCCAAGTACTTCTTCTACAGCAACA
TCATGAACTTTTTCAAGACCGAGATTACCCTGGCCAACGGCGAGATCCGGAAGCGGCCTCTGATCGAGAC
AAACGGCGAAACCGGGGAGATCGTGTGGGATAAGGGCCGGGATTTTGCCACCGTGCGGAAAGTGCTGAGC
ATGCCCCAAGTGAATATCGTGAAAAAGACCGAGGTGCAGACAGGCGGCTTCAGCAAAGAGTCTATCCTGC
CCAAGAGGAACAGCGATAAGCTGATCGCCAGAAAGAAGGACTGGGACCCTAAGAAGTACGGCGGCTTCGA
CAGCCCCACCGTGGCCTATTCTGTGCTGGTGGTGGCCAAAGTGGAAAAGGGCAAGTCCAAGAAACTGAAG
AGTGTGAAAGAGCTGCTGGGGATCACCATCATGGAAAGAAGCAGCTTCGAGAAGAATCCCATCGACTTTC
TGGAAGCCAAGGGCTACAAAGAAGTGAAAAAGGACCTGATCATCAAGCTGCCTAAGTACTCCCTGTTCGA
GCTGGAAAACGGCCGGAAGAGAATGCTGGCCTCTGCCGGCGAACTGCAGAAGGGAAACGAACTGGCCCTG
CCCTCCAAATATGTGAACTTCCTGTACCTGGCCAGCCACTATGAGAAGCTGAAGGGCTCCCCCGAGGATA
ATGAGCAGAAACAGCTGTTTGTGGAACAGCACAAGCACTACCTGGACGAGATCATCGAGCAGATCAGCGA
GTTCTCCAAGAGAGTGATCCTGGCCGACGCTAATCTGGACAAAGTGCTGTCCGCCTACAACAAGCACCGG
GATAAGCCCATCAGAGAGCAGGCCGAGAATATCATCCACCTGTTTACCCTGACCAATCTGGGAGCCCCTG
CCGCCTTCAAGTACTTTGACACCACCATCGACCGGAAGAGGTACACCAGCACCAAAGAGGTGCTGGACGC
CACCCTGATCCACCAGAGCATCACCGGCCTGTACGAGACACGGATCGACCTGTCTCAGCTGGGAGGCGAC
AAAAGGCCGGCGGCCACGAAAAAGGCCGGCCAGGCAAAAAAGAAAAAGGAGGGCAGAGGAAGTCTTCTAA
CATGCGGTGACGTGGAGGAGAATCCCGGCCCTATGGTGAGCAAGGGCGAGGAGCTGTTCACCGGGGTGGT
GCCCATCCTGGTCGAGCTGGACGGCGACGTAAACGGCCACAAGTTCAGCGTGTCCGGCGAGGGCGAGGGC
GATGCCACCTACGGCAAGCTGACCCTGAAGTTCATCTGCACCACCAGCAAGCTGCCCGTGCCCTGGCCCA
CCCTCGTGACCACCCTGACCTACGGCGTGCAGTGCTTCAGCCGCTACCCCGACCACATGAAGCAGCACGA
CTTCTTCAAGTCCGCCATGCCCGAAGGCTACGTCCAGGAGCGCACCATCTTCTTCAAGGACGACGGCAAC
TACAAGACCCGCGCCGAGGTGAAGTTCGAGGGCGACACCCTGGTGAACCGCATCGAGCTGAAGGGCATCG
ACTTCAAGGAGGACGGCAACATCCTGGGGCACAAGCTGGAGTACAACTACAACAGCCACAACGTCTATAT
CATGGCCGACAAGCAGAAGAACGGCATCAAGGTGAACTTCAAGATCCGCCACAACATCGAGGACGGCAGC
GTGCAGCTCGCCGACCACTACCAGCAGAACACCCCCATCGGCGACGGCCCCGTGCTGCTGCCCGACAACC
ACTACCTGAGCACCCAGTCCGCCCTGAGCAAAGACCCCAACGAGAAGCGCGATCACATGGTCCTGCTGGA
GTTCGTGACCGCCGCCGGGATCACTCTCGGCATGGACGAGCTGTACAAGTAATTAATTAACTAGAATGAA
TCGTTTTTAAAATAACAAATCAATTGTTTTATAATATTCGTACGATTCTTTGATTATGTAATAAAATGTG
ATCATTAGGAAGATTACGAAAAATATAAAAAATATGAGTTCTGTGTGTATAACAAATGCTGTAAACGCCA
CAATTGTGTTTGTTGCAAATAAACCCATGATTATTTGATTAAAATTGTTGTTTTCTTTGTTCATAGACAA
TAGTGTGTTTTGCCTAAACGTGTACTGCATAAACTCCATGCGAGTGTATAGCGAGCTAGTGGCTAACGCT
TGCCCCACCAAAGTAGATTCGTCAAAATCCTCAATTTCATCACCCTCCTCCAAGTTTAACATTTGGCCGT
CGGAATTAACTTCTAAAGATGCCACATAATCTAATAAATGAAATAGAGATTCAAACGTGGCGTCATCGTC
CGTTTCGACCATTTCCGAAAAGAACTCGGGCATAAACTCTATGATTTCTCTGGACGTGGTGTTGTCGAAA
CTCTCAAAGTACGCAGTCAGGAACGTGCGCGACATGTCGTCGGGAAACTCGCGCGGAAACATGTTGTTGT
AACCGAACGGGTCCCATAGCGCCAAAACCAAATCTGCCAGCGTCAATAGAATGAGCACGATGCCGACAAT
GGAGCTGGCTTGGATAGCGATTCGAGTTAACGGCCGGAGGCCTGATCCACTAGTGTCGACGATGTAGGTC
ACGGTCTCGAAGCCGCGGTGCGGGTGCCAGGGCGTGCCCTTGGGCTCCCCGGGCGCGTACTCCACCTCAC
CCATCTGGTCCATCATGATGAACGGGTCGAGGTGGCGGTAGTTGATCCCGGCGAACGCGCGGCGCACCGG
GAAGCCCTCGCCCTCGAAACCGCTGGGCGCGGTGGTCACGGTGAGCACGGGACGTGCGACGGCGTCGGCG
GGTGCGGATACGCGGGGCAGCGTCAGCGGGTTCTCGACGGTCACGGCGGGCATGTCGACACTAGTTCTAG
CCAGCTTTTGTTCCCTTTAGTGAGGGTTAATTTCGAGCTTGGCGTAATCATGGTCATAGCTGTTTCCTGT
GTGAAATTGTTATCCGCTCACAATTCCACACAACATACGAGCCGGAAGCATAAAGTGTAAAGCCTGGGGT
GCCTAATGAGTGAGCTAACTCACATTAATTGCGTTGCGCTCACTGCCCGCTTTCCAGTCGGGAAACCTGT
CGTGCCAGCTGCATTAATGAATCGGCCAACGCGCGGGGAGAGGCGGTTTGCGTATTGGGCGCTCTTCCGC
TTCCTCGCTCACTGACTCGCTGCGCTCGGTCGTTCGGCTGCGGCGAGCGGTATCAGCTCACTCAAAGGCG
GTAATACGGTTATCCACAGAATCAGGGGATAACGCAGGAAAGAACATGTGAGCAAAAGGCCAGCAAAAGG
CCAGGAACCGTAAAAAGGCCGCGTTGCTGGCGTTTTTCCATAGGCTCCGCCCCCCTGACGAGCATCACAA
AAATCGACGCTCAAGTCAGAGGTGGCGAAACCCGACAGGACTATAAAGATACCAGGCGTTTCCCCCTGGA
AGCTCCCTCGTGCGCTCTCCTGTTCCGACCCTGCCGCTTACCGGATACCTGTCCGCCTTTCTCCCTTCGG
GAAGCGTGGCGCTTTCTCATAGCTCACGCTGTAGGTATCTCAGTTCGGTGTAGGTCGTTCGCTCCAAGCT
GGGCTGTGTGCACGAACCCCCCGTTCAGCCCGACCGCTGCGCCTTATCCGGTAACTATCGTCTTGAGTCC
AACCCGGTAAGACACGACTTATCGCCACTGGCAGCAGCCACTGGTAACAGGATTAGCAGAGCGAGGTATG
TAGGCGGTGCTACAGAGTTCTTGAAGTGGTGGCCTAACTACGGCTACACTAGAAGAACAGTATTTGGTAT
CTGCGCTCTGCTGAAGCCAGTTACCTTCGGAAAAAGAGTTGGTAGCTCTTGATCCGGCAAACAAACCACC
GCTGGTAGCGGTGGTTTTTTTGTTTGCAAGCAGCAGATTACGCGCAGAAAAAAAGGATCTCAAGAAGATC
CTTTGATCTTTTCTACGGGGTCTGACGCTCAGTGGAACGAAAACTCACGTTAAGGGATTTTGGTCATGAG
ATTATCAAAAAGGATCTTCACCTAGATCCTTTTAAATTAAAAATGAAGTTTTAAATCAATCTAAAGTATA
TATGAGTAAACTTGGTCTGACAGTTACCAATGCTTAATCAGTGAGGCACCTATCTCAGCGATCTGTCTAT
TTCGTTCATCCATAGTTGCCTGACTCCCCGTCGTGTAGATAACTACGATACGGGAGGGCTTACCATCTGG
CCCCAGTGCTGCAATGATACCGCGAGACCCACGCTCACCGGCTCCAGATTTATCAGCAATAAACCAGCCA
GCCGGAAGGGCCGAGCGCAGAAGTGGTCCTGCAACTTTATCCGCCTCCATCCAGTCTATTAATTGTTGCC
GGGAAGCTAGAGTAAGTAGTTCGCCAGTTAATAGTTTGCGCAACGTTGTTGCCATTGCTACAGGCATCGT
GGTGTCACGCTCGTCGTTTGGTATGGCTTCATTCAGCTCCGGTTCCCAACGATCAAGGCGAGTTACATGA
TCCCCCATGTTGTGCAAAAAAGCGGTTAGCTCCTTCGGTCCTCCGATCGTTGTCAGAAGTAAGTTGGCCG
CAGTGTTATCACTCATGGTTATGGCAGCACTGCATAATTCTCTTACTGTCATGCCATCCGTAAGATGCTT
TTCTGTGACTGGTGAGTACTCAACCAAGTCATTCTGAGAATAGTGTATGCGGCGACCGAGTTGCTCTTGC
CCGGCGTCAATACGGGATAATACCGCGCCACATAGCAGAACTTTAAAAGTGCTCATCATTGGAAAACGTT
CTTCGGGGCGAAAACTCTCAAGGATCTTACCGCTGTTGAGATCCAGTTCGATGTAACCCACTCGTGCACC
CAACTGATCTTCAGCATCTTTTACTTTCACCAGCGTTTCTGGGTGAGCAAAAACAGGAAGGCAAAATGCC
GCAAAAAAGGGAATAAGGGCGACACGGAAATGTTGAATACTCATACTCTTCCTTTTTCAATATTATTGAA
GCATTTATCAGGGTTATTGTCTCATGAGCGGATACATATTTGAATGTATTTAGAAAAATAAACAAATAGG
GGTTCCGCGCACATTTCCCCGAAAAGTGCCAC
